Addgene plasmid #242626: M74
Purpose: MYC knockdown
Depositing lab: Alain Nepveu. Depositing organization: McGill University. Publication: The function of MYC in base excision repair protects against RAS-induced senescence. Faraco CCF, Zhu W, Fortier AM, Ramdzan ZM, Vickridge E, Ong V, Goudreau F, Djerir B, Bellemare J, Gu S, Zhang H, Carroll BL, Krishnan SS, Leduy L, Guarne A, Park M, Marechal A, Nepveu A. Nucleic Acids Res. 2025 Jul 19;53(14):gkaf706. doi: 10.1093/nar/gkaf706. PubMed 40737085.
Backbone
  Vector backbone: pCF806
  Vector type: RNAi
Growth in bacteria
  Bacterial resistance: Ampicillin, 100 μg/mL
  Growth temperature: 37°C
  Growth strain: NEB Stable
  Copy number: High Copy
Gene/Insert
  Gene/Insert name: MYC
  gRNA/shRNA sequence: Unspecified
  Species: H. sapiens (human)
  Entrez Gene: MYC (a.k.a. MRTL, MYCC, bHLHe39, c-Myc)
  Cloning method: Gene Synthesis
Terms and licenses: Academic/Nonprofit Terms; Industry Terms: Not Available to Industry
Depositor comments: 5' Cloning Site: XhoI, 3' Cloning Site: EcoRI
How to cite: M74 was a gift from Alain Nepveu (Addgene plasmid # 242626 ; http://n2t.net/addgene:242626 ; RRID:Addgene_242626)
