[The description below was written by a language model from this plasmid's Addgene catalogue record and pLannotate feature annotations shown in this document.]
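Description:
M74 is a doxycycline-inducible lentiviral RNAi plasmid built on the pCF806 backbone and designed to knock down human MYC. It is a third-generation-style, self-inactivating HIV-1 transfer vector. A CMV enhancer/promoter fused to a truncated 5' LTR drives production of the viral genome in packaging cells. This is followed by the Ψ packaging signal with a gag fragment, the RRE for Rev-dependent nuclear export, and the cPPT/CTS. WPRE and a ΔU3 3' LTR with a downstream bGH polyadenylation signal close the viral unit. In bacteria the plasmid is maintained at high copy through a ColE1/pUC-type origin and selected with ampicillin (AmpR).

In the circular map, the TRE3GV Tet-responsive promoter at the end of the numbered sequence reads directly into EGFP at its start. Downstream of EGFP lie miR-30a flanking sequences. Two short fragments and one full 3' miR-30a arm appear at regular intervals, which suggests several miR-30-based shRNA hairpins arranged in tandem in the EGFP 3' UTR, although the record leaves the shRNA sequence(s) unspecified and does not state the number of hairpins. The MYC-targeting insert was made by gene synthesis and cloned between XhoI and EcoRI.

A second, constitutive cassette uses the EF-1α core promoter to express puromycin N-acetyltransferase and, through an EMCV IRES, the rtTA3 reverse tetracycline transactivator. Transduced cells can therefore be selected with puromycin and already carry the activator. Adding doxycycline switches on the TRE3GV transcript, so EGFP fluorescence reports expression of the MYC shRNA. This all-in-one design suits reversible, inducible depletion of MYC in human cells.
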