Features (pLannotate 1.2.2; 29 found; start..end, strand, type, name):
     10..729     +  CDS            EGFP: the original enhanced GFP (Yang et al., 1996) mammalian codon-optimized
    965..990     +  ncRNA          3' miR-30a (fragment): sequence downstream of the 71-nt precursor of the human miR-30a microRNA (Zeng et al., 2002) miRNA
   1100..1125    +  ncRNA          3' miR-30a (fragment): sequence downstream of the 71-nt precursor of the human miR-30a microRNA (Zeng et al., 2002) miRNA
   1235..1361    +  ncRNA          3' miR-30a: sequence downstream of the 71-nt precursor of the human miR-30a microRNA (Zeng et al., 2002) miRNA
   1395..1413    +  CDS            small t antigen (fragment): SV40 (simian virus 40) small t antigen
   1439..1650    +  promoter       EF-1α core promoter: core promoter for human elongation factor EF-1α
   1675..2274    +  CDS            PuroR (fragment): puromycin N-acetyltransferase; pac from Streptomyces; confers resistance to puromycin
   2297..2869    +  misc_feature   IRES: internal ribosome entry site (IRES) of the encephalomyocarditis virus (EMCV)
   2892..3580    +  CDS            rtTA3 (fragment): reverse tetracycline transactivator 3 activates expression from Tet-responsive promoters in the presence of doxycycline
   3510..3620    +  CDS            VP48: 3 tandem repeats of the minimal activation domain of herpes simplex virus VP16 (Cheng et al., 2013)
   3649..4237    +  misc_feature   WPRE: woodchuck hepatitis virus posttranscriptional regulatory element
   4288..4307    +  misc_feature   cPPT/CTS (fragment): central polypurine tract and central termination sequence of HIV-1
   4309..4542    +  LTR            3' LTR (ΔU3): self-inactivating 3' long terminal repeat (LTR) from HIV-1
   4574..4798    +  polyA_signal   bGH poly(A) signal: bovine growth hormone polyadenylation signal
   4802..4821    +  promoter       SV40 promoter (fragment): SV40 enhancer and early promoter
   4842..4892    -  CDS            lacI (fragment): lac repressor; lacI; The lac repressor binds to the lac operator to inhibit transcription in E. coli. This inhibition can be relieved by adding lactose or isopropyl-β-D-thiogalactopyranoside (IPTG).
   5075..5663    -  rep_origin     ori: high-copy-number ColE1/pMB1/pBR322/pUC origin of replication
   5834..6694    -  CDS            AmpR: β-lactamase; bla; confers resistance to ampicillin, carbenicillin, and related antibiotics
   6695..6799    -  promoter       AmpR promoter: bla
   6858..6910    -  misc_feature   bom (fragment): basis of mobility region from pBR322
   7059..7438    +  enhancer       CMV enhancer: human cytomegalovirus immediate early enhancer
   7439..7638    +  promoter       CMV promoter: human cytomegalovirus (CMV) immediate early promoter
   7656..7836    +  LTR            5' LTR (truncated): truncated 5' long terminal repeat (LTR) from HIV-1
   7883..8008    +  misc_feature   HIV-1 Ψ: packaging signal of human immunodeficiency virus type 1
   7992..8355    +  CDS            HIV-1 gag (fragment): gag protein from human immunodeficiency virus 1; gag
   8501..8734    +  misc_feature   RRE: The Rev response element (RRE) of HIV-1 allows for Rev-dependent mRNA export from the nucleus to the cytoplasm.
   9111..9211    +  CDS            Rev (fragment): human immunodeficiency virus 1 (HIV-1) Rev protein; rev; enhances nuclear export of unspliced and incompletely spliced viral mRNAs
   9261..9378    +  misc_feature   cPPT/CTS: central polypurine tract and central termination sequence of HIV-1
  10030..10379   +  promoter       TRE3GV promoter: 3rd-generation Tet-responsive promoter that can be activated by binding of Tet-On® 3G, optimized for retroviral and lentiviral vectors
>Addgene plasmid #242626 | M74 | addgene full sequence | sequence record 486366 | Addgene NGS Result
GGATCCACCATGGTGAGCAAGGGCGAGGAGCTGTTCACCGGGGTGGTGCCCATCCTGGTCGAGCTGGACG
GCGACGTAAACGGCCACAAGTTCAGCGTGTCTGGCGAGGGCGAGGGCGATGCCACCTACGGCAAGCTGAC
CCTGAAGTTCATCTGCACCACCGGCAAGCTGCCCGTGCCCTGGCCCACCCTCGTGACCACCCTGACCTAC
GGCGTGCAGTGCTTCAGCCGCTACCCCGACCACATGAAGCAGCACGACTTCTTCAAGTCCGCCATGCCCG
AAGGCTACGTCCAGGAGCGCACCATCTTCTTCAAGGACGACGGCAACTACAAGACCCGCGCCGAGGTGAA
GTTCGAGGGCGACACCCTGGTGAACCGCATCGAGCTGAAGGGCATCGACTTCAAGGAGGACGGCAACATC
CTGGGGCACAAGCTGGAGTACAACTACAACAGCCACAACGTCTATATCATGGCCGACAAGCAGAAGAACG
GCATCAAGGCGAACTTCAAGATCCGCCACAACATCGAGGACGGCAGCGTGCAGCTCGCCGACCACTACCA
GCAGAACACCCCCATCGGCGACGGCCCCGTGCTGCTGCCCGACAACCACTACCTGAGCACCCAGTCCGCC
CTGAGCAAAGACCCCAACGAGAAGCGCGATCACATGGTCCTGCTGGAGTTCGTGACCGCCGCCGGGATCA
CTCTCGGCATGGACGAGCTGTACAAGTAATGACGTACGGCGGCCGCCTCGACTAGGGATAACAGGGTAAT
TGTTTGAATGAGGCTTCAGTACTTTACAGAATCGTTGCCTGCACATCTTGGAAACACTTGCTGGGATTAC
TTCGACTTCTTAACCCAACAGAAGGCTCGAGAAGGTATATTGCTGTTGACAGTGAGCGAAAAGATTTAGC
CATAATGTAATAGTGAAGCCACAGATGTATTACATTATGGCTAAATCTTTCTGCCTACTGCCTCGGACTT
CAAGGGGCTAGAATTGAAGGCTCGAGAAGGTATATTGCTGTTGACAGTGAGCGCGGGCATAAAAGAACTT
TTTTATAGTGAAGCCACAGATGTATAAAAAAGTTCTTTTATGCCCATGCCTACTGCCTCGGACTTCAAGG
GGCTAGAATTGAAGGCTCGAGAAGGTATATTGCTGTTGACAGTGAGCGCCACCTATGAACTTGTTTCAAA
TAGTGAAGCCACAGATGTATTTGAAACAAGTTCATAGGTGATGCCTACTGCCTCGGACTTCAAGGGGCTA
GAATTCGAGCAATTATCTTGTTTACTAAAACTGAATACCTTGCTATCTCTTTGATACATTTTTACAAAGC
TGAATTAAAATGGTATAAATTAAATCACTTTTTTCAATTGACACGTACGCGTGATCTAATTCTACTAGGT
CTTGAAAGGAGTGGGAATTGGCTCCGGTGCCCGTCAGTGGGCAGAGCGCACATCGCCCACAGTCCCCGAG
AAGTTGGGGGGAGGGGTCGGCAATTGATCCGGTGCCTAGAGAAGGTGGCGCGGGGTAAACTGGGAAAGTG
ATGTCGTGTACTGGCTCCGCCTTTTTCCCGAGGGTGGGGGAGAACCGTATATAAGTGCAGTAGTCGCCGT
GAACGTTCTTTTTCGCAACGGGTTTGCCGCCAGAACACAGGACCGGTTGTAGAGCGCTGCCACCATGACC
GAGTACAAGCCCACGGTGCGCCTCGCCACCCGCGACGACGTCCCCAGGGCCGTACGCACCCTCGCCGCCG
CGTTCGCCGACTACCCCGCCACGCGCCACACCGTCGATCCGGACCGCCACATCGAGCGGGTCACCGAGCT
GCAAGAACTCTTCCTCACGCGCGTCGGGCTCGACATCGGCAAGGTGTGGGTCGCGGACGACGGCGCCGCG
GTGGCGGTCTGGACCACGCCGGAGAGCGTCGAAGCGGGGGCGGTGTTCGCCGAGATCGGCCCGCGCATGG
CCGAGTTGAGCGGTTCCCGGCTGGCCGCGCAGCAACAGATGGAAGGCCTCCTGGCGCCGCACCGGCCCAA
GGAGCCCGCGTGGTTCCTGGCCACCGTCGGAGTCTCGCCCGACCACCAGGGCAAGGGTCTGGGCAGCGCC
GTCGTGCTCCCCGGAGTGGAGGCGGCCGAGCGCGCCGGGGTGCCCGCCTTCCTGGAGACCTCCGCGCCCC
GCAACCTCCCCTTCTACGAGCGGCTCGGCTTCACCGTCACCGCCGACGTCGAGGTGCCCGAAGGACCGCG
CACCTGGTGCATGACCCGCAAGCCCGGTGCCTGAACGCCGCCATCGATAAGGAGCGCCCCTCTCCCTCCC
CCCCCCCTAACGTTACTGGCCGAAGCCGCTTGGAATAAGGCCGGTGTGCGTTTGTCTATATGTTATTTTC
CACCATATTGCCGTCTTTTGGCAATGTGAGGGCCCGGAAACCTGGCCCTGTCTTCTTGACGAGCATTCCT
AGGGGTCTTTCCCCTCTCGCCAAAGGAATGCAAGGTCTGTTGAATGTCGTGAAGGAAGCAGTTCCTCTGG
AAGCTTCTTGAAGACAAACAACGTCTGTAGCGACCCTTTGCAGGCAGCGGAACCCCCCACCTGGCGACAG
GTGCCTCTGCGGCCAAAAGCCACGTGTATAAGATACACCTGCAAAGGCGGCACAACCCCAGTGCCACGTT
GTGAGTTGGATAGTTGTGGAAAGAGTCAAATGGCTCTCCTCAAGCGTATTCAACAAGGGGCTGAAGGATG
CCCAGAAGGTACCCCATTGTATGGGATCTGATCTGGGGCCTCGGTGCACATGCTTTACATGTGTTTAGTC
GAGGTTAAAAAACGTCTAGGCCCCCCGAACCACGGGGACGTGGTTTTCCTTTGAAAAACACGATGATAAT
ATGGCCACAACCATGAGCAGACTGGACAAGAGCAAAGTCATAAACTCTGCTCTGGAATTACTCAATGGAG
TCGGTATCGAAGGCCTGACGACAAGGAAACTCGCTCAAAAGCTGGGAGTTGAGCAGCCTACCCTGTACTG
GCACGTGAAGAACAAGCGGGCCCTGCTCGATGCCCTGCCAATCGAGATGCTGGACAGGCATCATACCCAC
TCCTGCCCCCTGGAAGGCGAGTCATGGCAAGACTTTCTGCGGAACAACGCCAAGTCATACCGCTGTGCTC
TCCTCTCACATCGCGACGGGGCTAAAGTGCATCTCGGCACCCGCCCAACAGAGAAACAGTACGAAACCCT
GGAAAATCAGCTCGCGTTCCTGTGTCAGCAAGGCTTCTCCCTGGAGAACGCACTGTACGCTCTGTCCGCC
GTGGGCCACTTTACACTGGGCTGCGTATTGGAGGAACAGGAGCATCAAGTAGCAAAAGAGGAAAGAGAGA
CACCTACCACCGATTCTATGCCCCCACTTCTGAAACAAGCAATTGAGCTGTTCGACCGGCAGGGAGCCGA
ACCTGCCTTCCTTTTCGGCCTGGAACTAATCATATGTGGCCTGGAGAAACAGCTAAAGTGCGAAAGCGGC
GGGCCGACCGACGCCCTTGACGATTTTGACTTAGACATGCTCCCAGCCGATGCCCTTGACGACTTTGACC
TTGATATGCTGCCTGCTGACGCTCTTGACGATTTTGACCTTGACATGCTCCCCGGGTAAGCTCTAGAGTT
AAGTCGACAATCAACCTCTGGATTACAAAATTTGTGAAAGATTGACTGGTATTCTTAACTATGTTGCTCC
TTTTACGCTATGTGGATACGCTGCTTTAATGCCTTTGTATCATGCTATTGCTTCCCGTATGGCTTTCATT
TTCTCCTCCTTGTATAAATCCTGGTTGCTGTCTCTTTATGAGGAGTTGTGGCCCGTTGTCAGGCAACGTG
GCGTGGTGTGCACTGTGTTTGCTGACGCAACCCCCACTGGTTGGGGCATTGCCACCACCTGTCAGCTCCT
TTCCGGGACTTTCGCTTTCCCCCTCCCTATTGCCACGGCGGAACTCATCGCCGCCTGCCTTGCCCGCTGC
TGGACAGGGGCTCGGCTGTTGGGCACTGACAATTCCGTGGTGTTGTCGGGGAAATCATCGTCCTTTCCTT
GGCTGCTCGCCTGTGTTGCCACCTGGATTCTGCGCGGGACGTCCTTCTGCTACGTCCCTTCGGCCCTCAA
TCCAGCGGACCTTCCTTCCCGCGGCCTGCTGCCGGCTCTGCGGCCTCTTCCGCGTCTTCGCCTTCGCCCT
CAGACGAGTCGGATCTCCCTTTGGGCCGCCTCCCCGCGTCGACTTTAAGACCAATGACTTACAAGGCAGC
TGTAGATCTTAGCCACTTTTTAAAAGAAAAGGGGGGACTGGAAGGGCTAATTCACTCCCAACGAAGACAA
GATCTGCTTTTTGCTTGTACTGGGTCTCTCTGGTTAGACCAGATCTGAGCCTGGGAGCTCTCTGGCTAAC
TAGGGAACCCACTGCTTAAGCCTCAATAAAGCTTGCCTTGAGTGCTTCAAGTAGTGTGTGCCCGTCTGTT
GTGTGACTCTGGTAACTAGAGATCCCTCAGACCCTTTTAGTCAGTGTGGAAAATCTCTAGCAGGGCCCGT
TTAAACCCGCTGATCAGCCTCGACTGTGCCTTCTAGTTGCCAGCCATCTGTTGTTTGCCCCTCCCCCGTG
CCTTCCTTGACCCTGGAAGGTGCCACTCCCACTGTCCTTTCCTAATAAAATGAGGAAATTGCATCGCATT
GTCTGAGTAGGTGTCATTCTATTCTGGGGGGTGGGGTGGGGCAGGACAGCAAGGGGGAGGATTGGGAAGA
CAATAGCAGGCATGCTGGGGATGCGGTGGGCTCTATGGCTTCTGAGGCGGAAAGAACCAGCCATTAATGA
AAAGAACCAGCCATTAATGAATCGGCCAACGCGCGGGGAGAGGCGGTTTGCGTATTGGGCGCTCTTCCGC
TTCCTCGCTCACTGACTCGCTGCGCTCGGTCGTTCGGCTGCGGCGAGCGGTATCAGCTCACTCAAAGGCG
GTAATACGGTTATCCACAGAATCAGGGGATAACGCAGGAAAGAACATGTGAGCAAAAGGCCAGCAAAAGG
CCAGGAACCGTAAAAAGGCCGCGTTGCTGGCGTTTTTCCATAGGCTCCGCCCCCCTGACGAGCATCACAA
AAATCGACGCTCAAGTCAGAGGTGGCGAAACCCGACAGGACTATAAAGATACCAGGCGTTTCCCCCTGGA
AGCTCCCTCGTGCGCTCTCCTGTTCCGACCCTGCCGCTTACCGGATACCTGTCCGCCTTTCTCCCTTCGG
GAAGCGTGGCGCTTTCTCATAGCTCACGCTGTAGGTATCTCAGTTCGGTGTAGGTCGTTCGCTCCAAGCT
GGGCTGTGTGCACGAACCCCCCGTTCAGCCCGACCGCTGCGCCTTATCCGGTAACTATCGTCTTGAGTCC
AACCCGGTAAGACACGACTTATCGCCACTGGCAGCAGCCACTGGTAACAGGATTAGCAGAGCGAGGTATG
TAGGCGGTGCTACAGAGTTCTTGAAGTGGTGGCCTAACTACGGCTACACTAGAAGAACAGTATTTGGTAT
CTGCGCTCTGCTGAAGCCAGTTACCTTCGGAAAAAGAGTTGGTAGCTCTTGATCCGGCAAACAAACCACC
GCTGGTAGCGGTGGTTTTTTTGTTTGCAAGCAGCAGATTACGCGCAGAAAAAAAGGATCTCAAGAAGATC
CTTTGATCTTTTCTACGGGGTCTGACGCTCAGTGGAACGAAAACTCACGTTAAGGGATTTTGGTCATGAG
ATTATCAAAAAGGATCTTCACCTAGATCCTTTTAAATTAAAAATGAAGTTTTAAATCAATCTAAAGTATA
TATGAGTAAACTTGGTCTGACAGTTACCAATGCTTAATCAGTGAGGCACCTATCTCAGCGATCTGTCTAT
TTCGTTCATCCATAGTTGCCTGACTCCCCGTCGTGTAGATAACTACGATACGGGAGGGCTTACCATCTGG
CCCCAGTGCTGCAATGATACCGCGAGACCCACGCTCACCGGCTCCAGATTTATCAGCAATAAACCAGCCA
GCCGGAAGGGCCGAGCGCAGAAGTGGTCCTGCAACTTTATCCGCCTCCATCCAGTCTATTAATTGTTGCC
GGGAAGCTAGAGTAAGTAGTTCGCCAGTTAATAGTTTGCGCAACGTTGTTGCCATTGCTACAGGCATCGT
GGTGTCACGCTCGTCGTTTGGTATGGCTTCATTCAGCTCCGGTTCCCAACGATCAAGGCGAGTTACATGA
TCCCCCATGTTGTGCAAAAAAGCGGTTAGCTCCTTCGGTCCTCCGATCGTTGTCAGAAGTAAGTTGGCCG
CAGTGTTATCACTCATGGTTATGGCAGCACTGCATAATTCTCTTACTGTCATGCCATCCGTAAGATGCTT
TTCTGTGACTGGTGAGTACTCAACCAAGTCATTCTGAGAATAGTGTATGCGGCGACCGAGTTGCTCTTGC
CCGGCGTCAATACGGGATAATACCGCGCCACATAGCAGAACTTTAAAAGTGCTCATCATTGGAAAACGTT
CTTCGGGGCGAAAACTCTCAAGGATCTTACCGCTGTTGAGATCCAGTTCGATGTAACCCACTCGTGCACC
CAACTGATCTTCAGCATCTTTTACTTTCACCAGCGTTTCTGGGTGAGCAAAAACAGGAAGGCAAAATGCC
GCAAAAAAGGGAATAAGGGCGACACGGAAATGTTGAATACTCATACTCTTCCTTTTTCAATATTATTGAA
GCATTTATCAGGGTTATTGTCTCATGAGCGGATACATATTTGAATGTATTTAGAAAAATAAACAAATAGG
GGTTCCGCGCACATTTCCCCGAAAAGTGCCACCTGACGTCGACGGATCGGGAGATCTCCCGATCCCCTAT
GGTGCACTCTCAGTACAATCTGCTCTGATGCCGCATAGTTAAGCCAGTATCTGCTCCCTGCTTGTGTGTT
GGAGGTCGCTGAGTAGTGCGCGAGCAAAATTTAAGCTACAACAAGGCAAGGCTTGACCGACAATTGCATG
AAGAATCTGCTTAGGGTTAGGCGTTTTGCGCTGCTTCGCGATGTACGGGCCAGATATTGACATTGATTAT
TGACTAGTTATTAATAGTAATCAATTACGGGGTCATTAGTTCATAGCCCATATATGGAGTTCCGCGTTAC
ATAACTTACGGTAAATGGCCCGCCTGGCTGACCGCCCAACGACCCCCGCCCATTGACGTCAATAATGACG
TATGTTCCCATAGTAACGCCAATAGGGACTTTCCATTGACGTCAATGGGTGGAGTATTTACGGTAAACTG
CCCACTTGGCAGTACATCAAGTGTATCATATGCCAAGTACGCCCCCTATTGACGTCAATGACGGTAAATG
GCCCGCCTGGCATTATGCCCAGTACATGACCTTATGGGACTTTCCTACTTGGCAGTACATCTACGTATTA
GTCATCGCTATTACCATGGTGATGCGGTTTTGGCAGTACATCAATGGGCGTGGATAGCGGTTTGACTCAC
GGGGATTTCCAAGTCTCCACCCCATTGACGTCAATGGGAGTTTGTTTTGGCACCAAAATCAACGGGACTT
TCCAAAATGTCGTAACAACTCCGCCCCATTGACGCAAATGGGCGGTAGGCGTGTACGGTGGGAGGTCTAT
ATAAGCAGCGCGTTTTGCCTGTACTGGGTCTCTCTGGTTAGACCAGATCTGAGCCTGGGAGCTCTCTGGC
TAACTAGGGAACCCACTGCTTAAGCCTCAATAAAGCTTGCCTTGAGTGCTTCAAGTAGTGTGTGCCCGTC
TGTTGTGTGACTCTGGTAACTAGAGATCCCTCAGACCCTTTTAGTCAGTGTGGAAAATCTCTAGCAGTGG
CGCCCGAACAGGGACTTGAAAGCGAAAGGGAAACCAGAGGAGCTCTCTCGACGCAGGACTCGGCTTGCTG
AAGCGCGCACGGCAAGAGGCGAGGGGCGGCGACTGGTGAGTACGCCAAAAATTTTGACTAGCGGAGGCTA
GAAGGAGAGAGATGGGTGCGAGAGCGTCAGTATTAAGCGGGGGAGAATTAGATCGCGATGGGAAAAAATT
CGGTTAAGGCCAGGGGGAAAGAAAAAATATAAATTAAAACATATAGTATGGGCAAGCAGGGAGCTAGAAC
GATTCGCAGTTAATCCTGGCCTGTTAGAAACATCAGAAGGCTGTAGACAAATACTGGGACAGCTACAACC
ATCCCTTCAGACAGGATCAGAAGAACTTAGATCATTATATAATACAGTAGCAACCCTCTATTGTGTGCAT
CAAAGGATAGAGATAAAAGACACCAAGGAAGCTTTAGACAAGATAGAGGAAGAGCAAAACAAAAGTAAGA
CCACCGCACAGCAAGCGGCCGCTGATCTTCAGACCTGGAGGAGGAGATATGAGGGACAATTGGAGAAGTG
AATTATATAAATATAAAGTAGTAAAAATTGAACCATTAGGAGTAGCACCCACCAAGGCAAAGAGAAGAGT
GGTGCAGAGAGAAAAAAGAGCAGTGGGAATAGGAGCTTTGTTCCTTGGGTTCTTGGGAGCAGCAGGAAGC
ACTATGGGCGCAGCGTCAATGACGCTGACGGTACAGGCCAGACAATTATTGTCTGGTATAGTGCAGCAGC
AGAACAATTTGCTGAGGGCTATTGAGGCGCAACAGCATCTGTTGCAACTCACAGTCTGGGGCATCAAGCA
GCTCCAGGCAAGAATCCTGGCTGTGGAAAGATACCTAAAGGATCAACAGCTCCTGGGGATTTGGGGTTGC
TCTGGAAAACTCATTTGCACCACTGCTGTGCCTTGGAATGCTAGTTGGAGTAATAAATCTCTGGAACAGA
TTTGGAATCACACGACCTGGATGGAGTGGGACAGAGAAATTAACAATTACACAAGCTTAATACACTCCTT
AATTGAAGAATCGCAAAACCAGCAAGAAAAGAATGAACAAGAATTATTGGAATTAGATAAATGGGCAAGT
TTGTGGAATTGGTTTAACATAACAAATTGGCTGTGGTATATAAAATTATTCATAATGATAGTAGGAGGCT
TGGTAGGTTTAAGAATAGTTTTTGCTGTACTTTCTATAGTGAATAGAGTTAGGCAGGGATATTCACCATT
ATCGTTTCAGACCCACCTCCCAACCCCGAGGGGACCCGACAGGCCCGAAGGAATAGAAGAAGAAGGTGGA
GAGAGAGACAGAGACAGATCCATTCGATTAGTGAACGGATCGGCACTGCGTGCGCCAATTCTGCAGACAA
ATGGCAGTATTCATCCACAATTTTAAAAGAAAAGGGGGGATTGGGGGGTACAGTGCAGGGGAAAGAATAG
TAGACATAATAGCAACAGACATACAAACTAAAGAATTACAAAAACAAATTACAAAAATTCAAAATTTTCG
GGTTTATTACAGGGACAGCAGAGATCCAGTTTGGTTAATTAAGGTACCGGGAGGTGGTCCCTGCAGTTAC
GCCAATGATAACCCCCGCCAGAAAAATCTTAGTAGCCTTCCCTTTTTGTTTTCCGTGCCCCAACTCGGCG
GATTGACTCGGCCCCTTCCGGAAACACCCGAATCAACTTCTAGTCAAATTATTGTTCACGCCGCAATGAC
CCACCCCTGGCCCGCGTCTGTGGAACTGACCCCTGGTGTACAGGAGAGTTCGCTGCTGAAAGTGGTCCCA
AAGGGGTACTAGTTTTTAAGCTCCCAACTCCCCCTCCCCCAGCGTCTGGAGGATTCCACACCCTCGCACC
GCAGGGGCGAGGAAGTGGGCGGAGTCCGGTTTTGGCGCCAGCCGCTGAGGCTGCCAAGCAGAAAAGCCAC
CGCTGAGGAGACTCCGGTCACTGTCCTCGCCCCGCCTCCCCCTTCCCTCCCCTTGGGGACCACCGGGCGC
CACGCCGCGAACGGTAAGTGCCGCGGTCGTCGGCGCCTCCGCCCTCCCCCTAGGGCCCCAATTCCCAGCG
GGCGCGGCGCGCGGCCCCGCGCGCAGCTCCCGGCTCCCTCCCCCTTCGGATGTGGCTTGAGCTGTAGGCG
CGGAGGCTAGCCTAGATTCGAGTTTACTCCCTATCAGTGATAGAGAACGTATGAAGAGTTTACTCCCTAT
CAGTGATAGAGAACGTATGCAGACTTTACTCCCTATCAGTGATAGAGAACGTATAAGGAGTTTACTCCCT
ATCAGTGATAGAGAACGTATGACCAGTTTACTCCCTATCAGTGATAGAGAACGTATCTACAGTTTACTCC
CTATCAGTGATAGAGAACGTATATCCAGTTTACTCCCTATCAGTGATAGAGAACGTATGTCGAGGTAGGC
GTGTACGGTGGGCGCCTATAAAAGCAGAGCTCGTTTAGTGAACCGTCAGATCGCCTGGAGCAATTCCACA
ACACTTTTGTCTTATACTT
